>Addgene plasmid #22013 | pBiFC-bFosVC155 | addgene full sequence | sequence record 180923 | Addgene NGS Result
GAGTTCGAGCTTGCATGCCTGCAGGTCGTTACATAACTTACGGTAAATGGCCCGCCTGGCTGACCGCCCA
ACGACCCCCGCCCATTGACGTCAATAATGACGTATGTTCCCATAGTAACGCCAATAGGGACTTTCCATTG
ACGTCAATGGGTGGAGTATTTACGGTAAACTGCCCACTTGGCAGTACATCAAGTGTATCATATGCCAAGT
ACGCCCCCTATTGACGTCAATGACGGTAAATGGCCCGCCTGGCATTATGCCCAGTACATGACCTTATGGG
ACTTTCCTACTTGGCAGTACATCTACGTATTAGTCATCGCTATTACCATGGTGATGCGGTTTTGGCAGTA
CATCAATGGGCGTGGATAGCGGTTTGACTCACGGGGATTTCCAAGTCTCCACCCCATTGACGTCAATGGG
AGTTTGTTTTGGCACCAAAATCAACGGGACTTTCCAAAATGTCGTAACAACTCCGCCCCATTGACGCAAA
TGGGCGGTAGGCGTGTACGGTGGGAGGTCTATATAAGCAGAGCTCGTTTAGTGAACCGTCAGATCGCCTG
GAGACGCCATCCACGCTGTTTTGACCTCCATAGAAGACACCGGGACCGATCCAGCCTCCGGACTCTAGAG
GATCCGGTACTAGAGGAACTGAAAAACCAGAAAGTTAACTGGTAAGTTTAGTCTTTTTGTCTTTTATTTC
AGGTCCCGGATCCGGTGGTGGTGCAAATCAAAGAACTGCTCCTCAGTGGATGTTGCCTTTACTTCTAGGC
CTGTACGGAAGTGTTACTTCTGCTCTAAAAGCTGCGGAATTGTACCCGCGGGCCCACCATGTACCCATAC
GATGTTCCAGATTACGCTCTTATGGCCATGGAGGCCCGAATTCGGGGTCGTGCGCAGTCCATCGGTCGTC
GCGGTAAAGTTGAACAACTGTCCCCGGAAGAGGAAGAGAAACGTCGCATCCGCCGTGAACGTAACAAAAT
GGCGGCAGCGAAATGCCGTAACCGCCGTCGTGAACTGACCGACACCCTGCAGGCGGAAACCGACCAGCTG
GAAGACGAAAAATCCGCGCTGCAAACCGAAATCGCGAACCTGCTGAAAGAAAAAGAAAAGCTGGAGTTCA
TCCTGGCGGCACACCGTCCGGCGTGCAAAATCCCGAACGACCTGGGTGGTACCCGTCCGGCGTGCAAAAT
CCCGAACGACCTGAAACAGAAAGTCATGAACCACGACAAGCAGAAGAACGGCATCAAGGCCAACTTCAAG
ATCCGCCACAACATCGAGGACGGCGGCGTGCAGCTCGCCGACCACTACCAGCAGAACACCCCCATCGGCG
ACGGCCCCGTGCTGCTGCCCGACAACCACTACCTGAGCTACCAGTCCAAACTGAGCAAAGACCCCAACGA
GAAGCGCGATCACATGGTCCTGCTGGAGTTCGTGACCGCCGCCGGGATCACTCTCGGCATGGACGAGCTG
TACAAGTAAGCGGCCGCGGGGATCCAGACATGATAAGATACATTGATGAGTTTGGACAAACCACAACTAG
AATGCAGTGAAAAAAATGCTTTATTTGTGAAATTTGTGATGCTATTGCTTTATTTGTAACCATTATAAGC
TGCAATAAACAAGTTAACAACAACAATTGCATTCATTTTATGTTTCAGGTTCAGGGGGAGGTGTGGGAGG
TTTTTTCGGATCCTCTAGAGTCGATCTGCAGGCATGCTAGCTTGGCGTAATCATGGTCATAGCTGTTTCC
TGTGTGAAATTGTTATCCGCTCACAATTCCACACAACATACGAGCCGGAAGCATAAAGTGTAAAGCCTGG
GGTGCCTAATGAGTGAGCTAACTCACATTAATTGCGTTGCGCTCACTGCCCGCTTTCCAGTCGGGAAACC
TGTCGTGCCAGCTGCATTAATGAATCGGCCAACGCGCGGGGAGAGGCGGTTTGCGTATTGGGCGCTCTTC
CGCTTCCTCGCTCACTGACTCGCTGCGCTCGGTCGTTCGGCTGCGGCGAGCGGTATCAGCTCACTCAAAG
GCGGTAATACGGTTATCCACAGAATCAGGGGATAACGCAGGAAAGAACATGTGAGCAAAAGGCCAGCAAA
AGGCCAGGAACCGTAAAAAGGCCGCGTTGCTGGCGTTTTTCCATAGGCTCCGCCCCCCTGACGAGCATCA
CAAAAATCGACGCTCAAGTCAGAGGTGGCGAAACCCGACAGGACTATAAAGATACCAGGCGTTTCCCCCT
GGAAGCTCCCTCGTGCGCTCTCCTGTTCCGACCCTGCCGCTTACCGGATACCTGTCCGCCTTTCTCCCTT
CGGGAAGCGTGGCGCTTTCTCATAGCTCACGCTGTAGGTATCTCAGTTCGGTGTAGGTCGTTCGCTCCAA
GCTGGGCTGTGTGCACGAACCCCCCGTTCAGCCCGACCGCTGCGCCTTATCCGGTAACTATCGTCTTGAG
TCCAACCCGGTAAGACACGACTTATCGCCACTGGCAGCAGCCACTGGTAACAGGATTAGCAGAGCGAGGT
ATGTAGGCGGTGCTACAGAGTTCTTGAAGTGGTGGCCTAACTACGGCTACACTAGAAGAACAGTATTTGG
TATCTGCGCTCTGCTGAAGCCAGTTACCTTCGGAAAAAGAGTTGGTAGCTCTTGATCCGGCAAACAAACC
ACCGCTGGTAGCGGTGGTTTTTTTGTTTGCAAGCAGCAGATTACGCGCAGAAAAAAAGGATCTCAAGAAG
ATCCTTTGATCTTTTCTACGGGGTCTGACGCTCAGTGGAACGAAAACTCACGTTAAGGGATTTTGGTCAT
GAGATTATCAAAAAGGATCTTCACCTAGATCCTTTTAAATTAAAAATGAAGTTTTAAATCAATCTAAAGT
ATATATGAGTAAACTTGGTCTGACAGTTACCAATGCTTAATCAGTGAGGCACCTATCTCAGCGATCTGTC
TATTTCGTTCATCCATAGTTGCCTGACTCCCCGTCGTGTAGATAACTACGATACGGGAGGGCTTACCATC
TGGCCCCAGTGCTGCAATGATACCGCGAGACCCACGCTCACCGGCTCCAGATTTATCAGCAATAAACCAG
CCAGCCGGAAGGGCCGAGCGCAGAAGTGGTCCTGCAACTTTATCCGCCTCCATCCAGTCTATTAATTGTT
GCCGGGAAGCTAGAGTAAGTAGTTCGCCAGTTAATAGTTTGCGCAACGTTGTTGCCATTGCTACAGGCAT
CGTGGTGTCACGCTCGTCGTTTGGTATGGCTTCATTCAGCTCCGGTTCCCAACGATCAAGGCGAGTTACA
TGATCCCCCATGTTGTGCAAAAAAGCGGTTAGCTCCTTCGGTCCTCCGATCGTTGTCAGAAGTAAGTTGG
CCGCAGTGTTATCACTCATGGTTATGGCAGCACTGCATAATTCTCTTACTGTCATGCCATCCGTAAGATG
CTTTTCTGTGACTGGTGAGTACTCAACCAAGTCATTCTGAGAATAGTGTATGCGGCGACCGAGTTGCTCT
TGCCCGGCGTCAATACGGGATAATACCGCGCCACATAGCAGAACTTTAAAAGTGCTCATCATTGGAAAAC
GTTCTTCGGGGCGAAAACTCTCAAGGATCTTACCGCTGTTGAGATCCAGTTCGATGTAACCCACTCGTGC
ACCCAACTGATCTTCAGCATCTTTTACTTTCACCAGCGTTTCTGGGTGAGCAAAAACAGGAAGGCAAAAT
GCCGCAAAAAAGGGAATAAGGGCGACACGGAAATGTTGAATACTCATACTCTTCCTTTTTCAATATTATT
GAAGCATTTATCAGGGTTATTGTCTCATGAGCGGATACATATTTGAATGTATTTAGAAAAATAAACAAAT
AGGGGTTCCGCGCACATTTCCCCGAAAAGTGCCACCTGACGTCTAAGAAACCATTATTATCATGACATTA
ACCTATAAAAATAGGCGTATCACGAGGCCCTTTCGTCTCGCGCGTTTCGGTGATGACGGTGAAAACCTCT
GACACATGCAGCTCCCGGAGACGGTCACAGCTTGTCTGTAAGCGGATGCCGGGAGCAGACAAGCCCGTCA
GGGCGCGTCAGCGGGTGTTGGCGGGTGTCGGGGCTGGCTTAACTATGCGGCATCAGAGCAGATTGTACTG
AGAGTGCACCATATGCGGTGTGAAATACCGCACAGATGCGTAAGGAGAAAATACCGCATCAGGCGCCATT
CGCCATTCAGGCTGCGCAACTGTTGGGAAGGGCGATCGGTGCGGGCCTCTTCGCTATTACGCCAGCTGGC
GAAAGGGGGATGTGCTGCAAGGCGATTAAGTTGGGTAACGCCAGGGTTTTCCCAGTCACGACGTTGTAAA
ACGACGGCCAGT
Features (pLannotate 1.2.2; 17 found; start..end, strand, type, name):
      8..28      -  misc_feature   MCS (fragment): pUC18/19 multiple cloning site
     27..330     +  enhancer       CMV enhancer: human cytomegalovirus immediate early enhancer
    331..534     +  promoter       CMV promoter: human cytomegalovirus (CMV) immediate early promoter
    672..768     +  intron         SV40 intron: modified SV40 intron with splice donor and acceptor sites
    814..1167    +  CDS            Fos (fragment): FOS_MOUSE - Experimental evidence at protein level: Swiss-Prot protein existence level 1. Nuclear phosphoprotein which forms a tight but non-covalently linked complex with the JUN/AP-1 transcription factor. On TGF-beta activation, forms a multimeric SMAD3/SMAD4/JUN/FOS complex, at the AP1/SMAD-binding site to regulate TGF-beta-mediated signaling (By similarity). Has a critical function in regulating the development of cells destined to form and maintain the skeleton. It is thought to have an important role in signal transduction, cell proliferation and differentiation. In growing cells, activa
   1225..1476    +  CDS            VC155: C-terminal fragment of mVenus for use in bimolecular fluorescence complementation (BiFC) (Kodama and Hu, 2010)
   1491..1625    -  polyA_signal   SV40 poly(A) signal: SV40 polyadenylation signal
   1760..1776    -  protein_bind   lac operator: The lac repressor binds to the lac operator to inhibit transcription in E. coli. This inhibition can be relieved by adding lactose or isopropyl-β-D-thiogalactopyranoside (IPTG). lac repressor encoded by lacI
   1784..1814    -  promoter       lac promoter: promoter for the E. coli lac operon
   1829..1850    -  protein_bind   CAP binding site: CAP binding activates transcription in the presence of cAMP. E. coli catabolite activator protein
   1863..1955    -  CDS            lacI (fragment): lac repressor; lacI; The lac repressor binds to the lac operator to inhibit transcription in E. coli. This inhibition can be relieved by adding lactose or isopropyl-β-D-thiogalactopyranoside (IPTG).
   2138..2726    -  rep_origin     ori: high-copy-number ColE1/pMB1/pBR322/pUC origin of replication
   2897..3757    -  CDS            AmpR: β-lactamase; bla; confers resistance to ampicillin, carbenicillin, and related antibiotics
   3758..3862    -  promoter       AmpR promoter: bla
   3957..3992    +  CDS            rop (fragment): Rop protein, which maintains plasmids at low copy number; rop
   4094..4193    +  misc_feature   bom (fragment): basis of mobility region from pBR322
   4199..2       -  CDS            lacZα (fragment) (across the origin): LacZα fragment of β-galactosidase; lacZ fragment
