[The description below was written by a language model from this plasmid's Addgene catalogue record and pLannotate feature annotations shown in this document.]
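Description:
pBiFC-bFosVC155 is a mammalian expression plasmid built on the pCMV-HA backbone for bimolecular fluorescence complementation (BiFC) assays. It is maintained in E. coli as a high-copy plasmid through a ColE1/pUC-type origin and is selected with ampicillin via the β-lactamase gene and its native promoter. The feature table also picks up residual pUC/pBR322-derived fragments (lac promoter and operator, partial lacI, lacZα, rop and bom). These appear to be backbone remnants with no role in the payload.

The expression cassette is driven by the human cytomegalovirus immediate-early enhancer and promoter, followed by a modified SV40 intron. An SV40 polyadenylation signal lies immediately downstream of the coding region, although it is annotated on the opposite strand. The insert, cloned between EcoRI and NotI, encodes a fragment of rat c-Fos (residues 118–211 per the record, a span that covers the bZIP region; the automated annotation matched it to the mouse orthologue). This is fused to VC155, the C-terminal fragment of the yellow fluorescent protein Venus (residues 155–238). The catalogue entry states that an HA epitope supplied by the backbone sits at the N terminus of the fusion, though this tag is not separately annotated in the feature table.

VC155 is non-fluorescent on its own. When the Fos portion associates with a partner protein, classically Jun, carrying a complementary N-terminal Venus fragment, the two halves reassemble into a fluorescent protein. This reports the interaction and its location in living cells. The associated publication concerns fluorescent protein fragments that support BiFC under physiological conditions, and this plasmid is suited to serve as one half of a well-characterised interacting pair in such experiments.
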