Addgene plasmid #22013: pBiFC-bFosVC155
Depositing lab: Chang-Deng Hu. Depositing organization: Purdue University. Publication: Identification of new fluorescent protein fragments for bimolecular fluorescence complementation analysis under physiological conditions. Shyu YJ, Liu H, Deng X, Hu CD. Biotechniques. 2006 Jan . 40(1):61-6. 10.2144/000112036 PubMed 16454041.
Backbone
  Vector backbone: pCMV-HA
  Backbone manufacturer: Clontech
  Backbone size w/o insert (bp): 3759
  Vector type: Mammalian Expression
Growth in bacteria
  Bacterial resistance: Ampicillin, 100 μg/mL
  Growth temperature: 37°C
  Growth strain: DH5alpha
  Copy number: High Copy
Gene/Insert
  Gene/Insert name: bFosVC155 (alt name: c-Fos(118-211)-Venus(155-238))
  Species: R. norvegicus (rat); Aequorea Victoria
  Insert size (bp): 593
  Mutation: N/A
  Tag / fusion protein: HA (N terminal on backbone)
  Cloning method: Restriction Enzyme; 5′ cloning site EcoRI (not destroyed); 3′ cloning site NotI (not destroyed)
  Sequencing primers: 5′ CMV-F; 3′ EBV-Rev
Terms and licenses: Academic/Nonprofit Terms; Industry Terms: Not Available to Industry
How to cite: pBiFC-bFosVC155 was a gift from Chang-Deng Hu (Addgene plasmid # 22013 ; http://n2t.net/addgene:22013 ; RRID:Addgene_22013)
