>Addgene plasmid #22013 | pBiFC-bFosVC155 | addgene partial sequence | sequence record 51008 | EBV-Rev 5'-GTGGTTTGTCCAAACTCATC-3'
GCCGCTTACTTGTACAGCTCGTCCATGCCGAGAGTGATCCCGGCGGCGGTCACGAACTCCAGCAGGACCA
TGTGATCGCGCTTCTCGTTGGGGTCTTTGCTCAGTTTGGACTGGTAGCTCAGGTAGTGGTTGTCGGGCAG
CAGCACGGGGCCGTCGCCGATGGGGGTGTTCTGCTGGTAGTGGTCGGCGAGCTGCACGCCGCCGTCCTCG
ATGTTGTGGCGGATCTTGAAGTTGGCCTTGATGCCGTTCTTCTGCTTGTCGTGGTTCATGACTTTCTGTT
TCAGGTCGTTCGGGATTTTGCACGCCGGACGGGTACCACCCAGGTCGTTCGGGATTTTGCACGCCGGACG
GTGTGCCGCCAGGATGAACTCCAGCTTTTCTTTTTCTTTCAGCAGGTTCGCGATTTCGGTTTGCAGCGCG
GATTTTTCGTCTTCCAGCTGGTCGGTTTCCGCCTGCAGGGTGTCGGTCAGTTCACGACGGCGGTTACGGC
ATTTCGCTGCCGCCATTTTGTTACGTTCACGGCGGATGCGACGTTTCTCTTCCTCTTCCGGGGACAGTTG
TTCAACTTTACCGCGACGACCGATGGACTGCGCACGACCCCGAATTCGGGCCTCCATGGCCATAAGAGCG
TAATCTGGAACATCGTATGGGTACATGGTGGGCCCGCGGGTACAATTCCGCAGCTTTTAGAGCAGAAGTA
ACACTTCCGTACAGGCCTAGAAGTAAAGGCAACATCCACTGAGGAGCAGTTCTTTGATTTGCACCACCAC
CGGATCCGGGACCTGAAATAAAAGACAAAAAGACTAAACTTACCAGTTAACTTTCTGGTTTTTCAGTTCC
TCTAGTACCGGATCCTCTAGAGTCCGGAGGCTGGATCGGTCCCGGTGTCTTCTATGGAGGTCAAAACAGC
GTGGATG
