>Addgene plasmid #22013 | pBiFC-bFosVC155 | addgene partial sequence | sequence record 51009 | CMV-F 5'-CGCAAATGGGCGGTAGGCGTG-3'
TTAGTGAACCGTCAGATCGCCTGGAGACGCCATCCACGCTGTTTTGACCTCCATAGAAGACACCGGGACC
GATCCAGCCTCCGGACTCTAGAGGATCCGGTACTAGAGGAACTGAAAAACCAGAAAGTTAACTGGTAAGT
TTAGTCTTTTTGTCTTTTATTTCAGGTCCCGGATCCGGTGGTGGTGCAAATCAAAGAACTGCTCCTCAGT
GGATGTTGCCTTTACTTCTAGGCCTGTACGGAAGTGTTACTTCTGCTCTAAAAGCTGCGGAATTGTACCC
GCGGGCCCACCATGTACCCATACGATGTTCCAGATTACGCTCTTATGGCCATGGAGGCCCGAATTCGGGG
TCGTGCGCAGTCCATCGGTCGTCGCGGTAAAGTTGAACAACTGTCCCCGGAAGAGGAAGAGAAACGTCGC
ATCCGCCGTGAACGTAACAAAATGGCGGCAGCGAAATGCCGTAACCGCCGTCGTGAACTGACCGACACCC
TGCAGGCGGAAACCGACCAGCTGGAAGACGAAAAATCCGCGCTGCAAACCGAAATCGCGAACCTGCTGAA
AGAAAAAGAAAAGCTGGAGTTCATCCTGGCGGCACACCGTCCGGCGTGCAAAATCCCGAACGACCTGGGT
GGTACCCGTCCGGCGTGCAAAATCCCGAACGACCTGAAACAGAAAGTCATGAACCACGACAAGCAGAAGA
ACGGCATCAAGGCCAACTTCAAGATCCGCCACAACATCGAGGACGGCGGCGTGCAGCTCGCCGACCACTA
CCAGCAGAACACCCCCATCGGCGACGGCCCCGTGCTGCTGCCCGACAACCACTACCTGAGCTACCAGTCC
AAACTGAGCAAAGACCCCAACGAGAAGCGCGATCACATGGTCCTGCTGGAGTTCGTGACCGCCGCCGG
